Addgene plasmid #120198: pCMV-GFP-RPS5pA-m2
Purpose: Human RPS5 poly(A) site reporter, stem loop mutant 2
Depositing lab: David Bartel. Depositing organization: Whitehead Institute for Biomedical Research. Publication: Widespread Influence of 3'-End Structures on Mammalian mRNA Processing and Stability. Wu X, Bartel DP. Cell. 2017 May 18;169(5):905-917.e11. doi: 10.1016/j.cell.2017.04.036. PubMed 28525757.
Backbone
  Vector backbone: pCMV-GFP
  Vector type: Mammalian Expression
Growth in bacteria
  Bacterial resistance: Ampicillin, 100 μg/mL
  Growth temperature: 37°C
  Growth strain: DH5alpha
  Copy number: Unknown
Gene/Insert
  Gene/Insert name: RPS5 poly(A) site
  Species: H. sapiens (human)
  Insert size (bp): 580
Terms and licenses: Academic/Nonprofit Terms; Industry Terms: Not Available to Industry
How to cite: pCMV-GFP-RPS5pA-m2 was a gift from David Bartel (Addgene plasmid # 120198 ; http://n2t.net/addgene:120198 ; RRID:Addgene_120198)
