[The description below was written by a language model from this plasmid's Addgene catalogue record and pLannotate feature annotations shown in this document.]
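Description:
pCMV-GFP-RPS5pA-m2 is a mammalian expression reporter built on the pCMV-GFP backbone to study 3'-end processing at the human RPS5 polyadenylation site. It is propagated in E. coli using a high-copy ColE1/pUC-type origin and selected with ampicillin through the β-lactamase gene and its native promoter. The sequenced plasmid is about 5.1 kb. Remnants of lac regulatory elements (lac promoter, operator, CAP site and short lacI fragments) are backbone carry-over. An SV40 origin is also present, which can support episomal replication in cells expressing large T antigen.

The reporter unit is driven by the human cytomegalovirus immediate-early enhancer and promoter, followed by a short multiple cloning site and the EGFP coding sequence. Immediately downstream of EGFP lies the roughly 580 bp human RPS5 insert. The automated annotation detects a short Rps5 coding fragment at its start (matched to the rat orthologue by similarity), consistent with the insert spanning the end of the RPS5 gene and its poly(A) site. Further downstream are a globin-derived fragment and the rabbit β-globin poly(A) signal. This could serve as a distal site for transcripts that read through the RPS5 site, although the record does not state this explicitly.

The "m2" designation marks this as the second stem-loop mutant of the RPS5 poly(A) region, but the exact nucleotide changes are not given in the record. The construct is meant for transfection into mammalian cells, presumably for comparison with other versions of the reporter, to test how RNA structure near the 3' end influences cleavage, polyadenylation and reporter mRNA output.
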