Features (pLannotate 1.2.2; 18 found; start..end, strand, type, name):
     82..385     +  enhancer       CMV enhancer: human cytomegalovirus immediate early enhancer
    386..589     +  promoter       CMV promoter: human cytomegalovirus (CMV) immediate early promoter
    612..692     +  misc_feature   MCS: multiple cloning site
    700..1419    +  CDS            EGFP: the original enhanced GFP (Yang et al., 1996) mammalian codon-optimized
   1436..1507    +  CDS            Rps5 (fragment): RS5_RAT - Experimental evidence at protein level: Swiss-Prot protein existence level 1. From Rattus norvegicus (Rat).
   1958..2080    +  CDS            HBD (fragment): HBD_AOTTR - Experimental evidence at protein level: Swiss-Prot protein existence level 1. From Aotus trivirgatus (Three-striped night monkey) (Douroucouli).
   2151..2206    +  polyA_signal   β-globin poly(A) signal: rabbit β-globin polyadenylation signal (Gil and Proudfoot, 1987)
   2591..2607    -  protein_bind   lac operator: The lac repressor binds to the lac operator to inhibit transcription in E. coli. This inhibition can be relieved by adding lactose or isopropyl-β-D-thiogalactopyranoside (IPTG). lac repressor encoded by lacI
   2615..2645    -  promoter       lac promoter: promoter for the E. coli lac operon
   2660..2681    -  protein_bind   CAP binding site: CAP binding activates transcription in the presence of cAMP. E. coli catabolite activator protein
   2694..2733    -  CDS            lacI (fragment): lac repressor; lacI; The lac repressor binds to the lac operator to inhibit transcription in E. coli. This inhibition can be relieved by adding lactose or isopropyl-β-D-thiogalactopyranoside (IPTG).
   2740..2762    +  promoter       SV40 promoter (fragment): SV40 enhancer and early promoter
   2786..2921    +  rep_origin     SV40 ori: SV40 origin of replication
   2941..3075    +  polyA_signal   SV40 poly(A) signal: SV40 polyadenylation signal
   3077..3131    -  CDS            lacI (fragment): lac repressor; lacI; The lac repressor binds to the lac operator to inhibit transcription in E. coli. This inhibition can be relieved by adding lactose or isopropyl-β-D-thiogalactopyranoside (IPTG).
   3314..3902    -  rep_origin     ori: high-copy-number ColE1/pMB1/pBR322/pUC origin of replication
   4073..4933    -  CDS            AmpR: β-lactamase; bla; confers resistance to ampicillin, carbenicillin, and related antibiotics
   4934..5038    -  promoter       AmpR promoter: bla
>Addgene plasmid #120198 | pCMV-GFP-RPS5pA-m2 | addgene full sequence | sequence record 274579 | Addgene NGS Result
ACCTGGGTCGACATTGATTATTGACTAGTAATAGTAATCAATTACGGGGTCATTAGTTCATAGCCCATAT
ATGGAGTTCCGCGTTACATAACTTACGGTAAATGGCCCGCCTGGCTGACCGCCCAACGACCCCCGCCCAT
TGACGTCAATAATGACGTATGTTCCCATAGTAACGCCAATAGGGACTTTCCATTGACGTCAATGGGTGGA
GTATTTACGGTAAACTGCCCACTTGGCAGTACATCAAGTGTATCATATGCCAAGTACGCCCCCTATTGAC
GTCAATGACGGTAAATGGCCCGCCTGGCATTATGCCCAGTACATGACCTTATGGGACTTTCCTACTTGGC
AGTACATCTACGTATTAGTCATCGCTATTACCATGGTGATGCGGTTTTGGCAGTACATCAATGGGCGTGG
ATAGCGGTTTGACTCACGGGGATTTCCAAGTCTCCACCCCATTGACGTCAATGGGAGTTTGTTTTGGCAC
CAAAATCAACGGGACTTTCCAAAATGTCGTAACAACTCCGCCCCATTGACGCAAATGGGCGGTAGGCGTG
TACGGTGGGAGGTCTATATAAGCAGAGCTGGTTTAGTGAACCGTCAGATCCGCTAGCGCTACCGGACTCA
GATCTCGAGCTCAAGCTTCGAATTCTGCAGTCGACGGTACCGCGGGCCCGGGATCCACCGGTCGCCACCA
TGGTGAGCAAGGGCGAGGAGCTGTTCACCGGGGTGGTGCCCATCCTGGTCGAGCTGGACGGCGACGTAAA
CGGCCACAAGTTCAGCGTGTCCGGCGAGGGCGAGGGCGATGCCACCTACGGCAAGCTGACCCTGAAGTTC
ATCTGCACCACCGGCAAGCTGCCCGTGCCCTGGCCCACCCTCGTGACCACCCTGACCTACGGCGTGCAGT
GCTTCAGCCGCTACCCCGACCACATGAAGCAGCACGACTTCTTCAAGTCCGCCATGCCCGAAGGCTACGT
CCAGGAGCGCACCATCTTCTTCAAGGACGACGGCAACTACAAGACCCGCGCCGAGGTGAAGTTCGAGGGC
GACACCCTGGTGAACCGCATCGAGCTGAAGGGCATCGACTTCAAGGAGGACGGCAACATCCTGGGGCACA
AGCTGGAGTACAACTACAACAGCCACAACGTCTATATCATGGCCGACAAGCAGAAGAACGGCATCAAGGT
GAACTTCAAGATCCGCCACAACATCGAGGACGGCAGCGTGCAGCTCGCCGACCACTACCAGCAGAACACC
CCCATCGGCGACGGCCCCGTGCTGCTGCCCGACAACCACTACCTGAGCACCCAGTCCGCCCTGAGCAAAG
ACCCCAACGAGAAGCGCGATCACATGGTCCTGCTGGAGTTCGTGACCGCCGCCGGGATCACTCTCGGCAT
GGACGAGCTGTACAAGTAAAGCGGCCGCACTCCTCAGGTGCGGCTCCTCGAACTCCTATGCCATTAAGAA
GAAGGACGAGCTGGAGCGTGTGGCCAAGTCCAACCGCTGATTTTCCCAGCTGCTGCCCAATAAACCTGTC
TGCCCTTTGCGCCAGTCCCAGCCACCTGTGCTGTTGTCTGTCTTCGGTGGGGGGATGTGGGTGGCATAGC
CCTGGTGGCCTTGGGAGCTGCTCACCTTCCTGACCTGTTGGCCTGTGGGGACCTGGAAGTATTGCTGACT
CAGAACCATGGCACCCCAGGGCTAGCAGGTGGGGCACTGGATGCAGGCCAGGCTGCCTGGAGTGTCCCAG
CAGGTACTGGAAATGAGATGGGGTTATCCATAACTTCTGAGGGCGTGGCACATGAGATGTTGCTGTGGTC
TGGGTGGATGGGTGGCTTGGGTGCCTGTGAGGTCTGGGTAGTCACAAGACCATCCTGAGAGGCTTGTCAC
CTTGAAGTAGCACTGGGGAGAGGAGGAAAGCTCAGCTGTTTAGGGCACACGATTTCAGACCCCTAGCTTC
ACCCCCCTCTTGGAGTGTGGGGTGGTTTCACACTGGCGAGGTTGTGCTCCTGGTTACCTCCAGGCTGCCT
ATCAGAAGGTGGTGGCTGGTGTGGCCAATGCCCTGGCTCACAAATACCACTGAGATCTTTTTCCCTCTGC
CAAAAATTATGGGGACATCATGAAGCCCCTTGAGCATCTGACTTCTGGCTAATAAAGGAAATTTATTTTC
ATTGCAATAGTGTGTTGGAATTTTTTGTGTCTCTCACTCGGAAGGACATATGGGAGGGCAAATCATTTAA
AACATCAGAATGAGTATTTGGTTTAGAGTTTGGCAACATATGCCCATATGCTGGCTGCCATGAACAAAGG
TTGGCTATAAAGAGGTCATCAGTATATGAAACAGCCCCCTGCTGTCCATTCCTTATTCCATAGAAAAGCC
TTGACTTGAGGTTAGATTTTTTTTATATTTTGTTTTGTGTTATTTTTTTCTTTAACATCCCTAAAATTTT
CCTTACATGTTTTACTAGCCAGATTTTTCCTCCTCTCCTGACTACTCCCAGTCATAGCTGTCCCTCTTCT
CTTATGGAGATCCCTCGACCTGCAGCCCAAGCTTGGCGTAATCATGGTCATAGCTGTTTCCTGTGTGAAA
TTGTTATCCGCTCACAATTCCACACAACATACGAGCCGGAAGCATAAAGTGTAAAGCCTGGGGTGCCTAA
TGAGTGAGCTAACTCACATTAATTGCGTTGCGCTCACTGCCCGCTTTCCAGTCGGGAAACCTGTCGTGCC
AGCGGATCCGCATCTCAATTAGTCAGCAACCATAGTCCCGCCCCTAACTCCGCCCATCCCGCCCCTAACT
CCGCCCAGTTCCGCCCATTCTCCGCCCCATGGCTGACTAATTTTTTTTATTTATGCAGAGGCCGAGGCCG
CCTCGGCCTCTGAGCTATTCCAGAAGTAGTGAGGAGGCTTTTTTGGAGGCCTAGGCTTTTGCAAAAAGCT
AACTTGTTTATTGCAGCTTATAATGGTTACAAATAAAGCAATAGCATCACAAATTTCACAAATAAAGCAT
TTTTTTCACTGCATTCTAGTTGTGGTTTGTCCAAACTCATCAATGTATCTTATCATGTCTGGATCCGCTG
CATTAATGAATCGGCCAACGCGCGGGGAGAGGCGGTTTGCGTATTGGGCGCTCTTCCGCTTCCTCGCTCA
CTGACTCGCTGCGCTCGGTCGTTCGGCTGCGGCGAGCGGTATCAGCTCACTCAAAGGCGGTAATACGGTT
ATCCACAGAATCAGGGGATAACGCAGGAAAGAACATGTGAGCAAAAGGCCAGCAAAAGGCCAGGAACCGT
AAAAAGGCCGCGTTGCTGGCGTTTTTCCATAGGCTCCGCCCCCCTGACGAGCATCACAAAAATCGACGCT
CAAGTCAGAGGTGGCGAAACCCGACAGGACTATAAAGATACCAGGCGTTTCCCCCTGGAAGCTCCCTCGT
GCGCTCTCCTGTTCCGACCCTGCCGCTTACCGGATACCTGTCCGCCTTTCTCCCTTCGGGAAGCGTGGCG
CTTTCTCATAGCTCACGCTGTAGGTATCTCAGTTCGGTGTAGGTCGTTCGCTCCAAGCTGGGCTGTGTGC
ACGAACCCCCCGTTCAGCCCGACCGCTGCGCCTTATCCGGTAACTATCGTCTTGAGTCCAACCCGGTAAG
ACACGACTTATCGCCACTGGCAGCAGCCACTGGTAACAGGATTAGCAGAGCGAGGTATGTAGGCGGTGCT
ACAGAGTTCTTGAAGTGGTGGCCTAACTACGGCTACACTAGAAGAACAGTATTTGGTATCTGCGCTCTGC
TGAAGCCAGTTACCTTCGGAAAAAGAGTTGGTAGCTCTTGATCCGGCAAACAAACCACCGCTGGTAGCGG
TGGTTTTTTTGTTTGCAAGCAGCAGATTACGCGCAGAAAAAAAGGATCTCAAGAAGATCCTTTGATCTTT
TCTACGGGGTCTGACGCTCAGTGGAACGAAAACTCACGTTAAGGGATTTTGGTCATGAGATTATCAAAAA
GGATCTTCACCTAGATCCTTTTAAATTAAAAATGAAGTTTTAAATCAATCTAAAGTATATATGAGTAAAC
TTGGTCTGACAGTTACCAATGCTTAATCAGTGAGGCACCTATCTCAGCGATCTGTCTATTTCGTTCATCC
ATAGTTGCCTGACTCCCCGTCGTGTAGATAACTACGATACGGGAGGGCTTACCATCTGGCCCCAGTGCTG
CAATGATACCGCGAGACCCACGCTCACCGGCTCCAGATTTATCAGCAATAAACCAGCCAGCCGGAAGGGC
CGAGCGCAGAAGTGGTCCTGCAACTTTATCCGCCTCCATCCAGTCTATTAATTGTTGCCGGGAAGCTAGA
GTAAGTAGTTCGCCAGTTAATAGTTTGCGCAACGTTGTTGCCATTGCTACAGGCATCGTGGTGTCACGCT
CGTCGTTTGGTATGGCTTCATTCAGCTCCGGTTCCCAACGATCAAGGCGAGTTACATGATCCCCCATGTT
GTGCAAAAAAGCGGTTAGCTCCTTCGGTCCTCCGATCGTTGTCAGAAGTAAGTTGGCCGCAGTGTTATCA
CTCATGGTTATGGCAGCACTGCATAATTCTCTTACTGTCATGCCATCCGTAAGATGCTTTTCTGTGACTG
GTGAGTACTCAACCAAGTCATTCTGAGAATAGTGTATGCGGCGACCGAGTTGCTCTTGCCCGGCGTCAAT
ACGGGATAATACCGCGCCACATAGCAGAACTTTAAAAGTGCTCATCATTGGAAAACGTTCTTCGGGGCGA
AAACTCTCAAGGATCTTACCGCTGTTGAGATCCAGTTCGATGTAACCCACTCGTGCACCCAACTGATCTT
CAGCATCTTTTACTTTCACCAGCGTTTCTGGGTGAGCAAAAACAGGAAGGCAAAATGCCGCAAAAAAGGG
AATAAGGGCGACACGGAAATGTTGAATACTCATACTCTTCCTTTTTCAATATTATTGAAGCATTTATCAG
GGTTATTGTCTCATGAGCGGATACATATTTGAATGTATTTAGAAAAATAAACAAATAGGGGTTCCGCGCA
CATTTCCCCGAAAAGTGCC
